>Addgene plasmid #31407 | Ube2g1 | addgene partial sequence | sequence record 37210 | Gal4-AD 5'-AATACCACTACAATGGAT-3'
GAGATCTCTATGGCTTACCCATACGATGTTCCAGATTACGCTAGCTTGGGTGGTCATATGGCCATGGAGG
CCGGATCTACAAGTTTGTACAAAAAAGCAGGCTCCGCGGCCGCCCCCTTCACCATGACGGAGCTGCAGTC
GGCACTGCTACTGCGAAGACAGCTGGCAGAACTCAACAAAAATCCAGTGGAAGGCTTTTCTGCAGGTTTA
ATAGATGACAATGATCTCTACCGATGGGAAGTCCTTATTATTGGCCCTCCAGATACACTTTATGAAGGTG
GTGTTTTTAAGGCTCATCTTACTTTCCCAAAAGATTATCCCCTCCGACCTCCTAAAATGAAATTCATTAC
AGAAATCTGGCACCCAAATGTTGATAAAAATGGTGATGTGTGCATTTCTATTCTTCATGAGCCTGGGGAA
GATAAGTATGGTTATGAAAAGCCAGAGGAACGCTGGCTCCCTATCCACACTGTGGAAACCATCATGATTA
GTGTCATTTCTATGCTGGCAGACCCTAATGGAGACTCACCTGCTAATGTTGATGCTGCGAAAGAATGGAG
GGAAGATAGAAATGGAGAATTTAAAAGAAAAGTTGCCCGCTGTGTAAGAAAAAGCCAAGAGACTGCTTTT
GAGTGAAAGGGTGGGCGCGCCGACCCAGCTTTCTTGTACAAAGTGGTCTCGAGAGATCTATGAATCGTAG
ATACTGAAAAACCCCGCAAGTTCACTTCAACTGTGCATCGTGCACCATCTCAATTTCTTTCATTTATACA
TCGTTTTGCCTTCTTTTATGTAACTATACTCCTCTAAGTTTCAATCTTGGCCATGTAACCTCTGATCTAT
AGAATTTTTTAAAGCACTAGAATTAATGCCCATCTTTTTTTGGG
