[The description below was written by a language model from this plasmid's Addgene catalogue record.]
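Description:
Ube2g1 is a yeast expression plasmid built on the pACT2 backbone, a commercial yeast two-hybrid "prey" vector of about 8.1 kb. It carries an insert of roughly 400 bp, as recorded, encoding the human ubiquitin-conjugating enzyme (E2) UBE2G1, also known as Ubc7 or E217K, introduced by restriction enzyme cloning. The plasmid is propagated in E. coli under ampicillin selection. The record does not list the yeast selection marker, the yeast origin of replication or the promoter driving the insert, and no feature table is provided. pACT2 is generally known as a LEU2-marked, 2μ-based vector with an ADH1 promoter, but these elements are not confirmed here.

The E2 coding sequence sits downstream of an HA epitope tag contributed by the backbone, giving an N-terminally tagged protein. The use of a GAL4 activation domain sequencing primer is consistent with the standard pACT2 arrangement, in which the insert is expressed as a fusion to the GAL4 activation domain, with the HA tag allowing detection of the fusion by immunoblotting. In a two-hybrid assay, such a prey is co-expressed with a bait fused to a DNA-binding domain, and a physical interaction between the two reconstitutes a transcriptional activator that switches on reporter genes.

The associated publication concerns how interactions between E2 enzymes and the BRCA1 RING domain determine whether mono-ubiquitin or specific polyubiquitin chain linkages are made. This suggests the construct served as one of a set of E2 preys tested for binding to that E3 ligase, although the record does not state this purpose explicitly.
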