Addgene plasmid #31407: Ube2g1
Depositing lab: Rachel Klevit. Depositing organization: University of Washington. Publication: E2-BRCA1 RING interactions dictate synthesis of mono- or specific polyubiquitin chain linkages. Christensen DE, Brzovic PS, Klevit RE. Nat Struct Mol Biol. 2007 Oct . 14(10):941-8. 10.1038/nsmb1295 PubMed 17873885.
Backbone
  Vector backbone: pACT2
  Backbone manufacturer: Clonetech
  Backbone size w/o insert (bp): 8100
  Vector type: Yeast Expression
Growth in bacteria
  Bacterial resistance: Ampicillin, 100 μg/mL
  Growth temperature: 37°C
  Growth strain: DH5alpha
  Copy number: Unknown
Gene/Insert
  Gene/Insert name: Ubiquitin Conjugating Enzyme (alt name: Ubc7)
  Species: H. sapiens (human)
  Insert size (bp): 400
  Entrez Gene: UBE2G1 (a.k.a. E217K, UBC7, UBE2G)
  Tag / fusion protein: HA (N terminal on backbone)
  Cloning method: Restriction Enzyme
  Sequencing primers: 5′ GAL4 AD
Terms and licenses: Academic/Nonprofit Terms; Industry Terms: Not Available to Industry
How to cite: Ube2g1 was a gift from Rachel Klevit (Addgene plasmid # 31407 ; http://n2t.net/addgene:31407 ; RRID:Addgene_31407)
